>Addgene plasmid #77944 | ADRBK2 gRNA (BRDN0001146920) | addgene full sequence | sequence record 188702 | Addgene Assembled Sequence
CCCGGGTGCAAAGATGGATAAAGTTTTAAACAGAGAGGAATCTTTGCAGCTAATGGACCTTCTAGGTCTT
GAAAGGAGTGGGAATTGGCTCCGGTGCCCGTCAGTGGGCAGAGCGCACATCGCCCACAGTCCCCGAGAAG
TTGGGGGGAGGGGTCGGCAATTGATCCGGTGCCTAGAGAAGGTGGCGCGGGGTAAACTGGGAAAGTGATG
TCGTGTACTGGCTCCGCCTTTTTCCCGAGGGTGGGGGAGAACCGTATATAAGTGCAGTAGTCGCCGTGAA
CGTTCTTTTTCGCAACGGGTTTGCCGCCAGAACACAGGTAAGTGCCGTGTGTGGTTCCCGCGGGCCTGGC
CTCTTTACGGGTTATGGCCCTTGCGTGCCTTGAATTACTTCCACCTGGCTGCAGTACGTGATTCTTGATC
CCGAGCTTCGGGTTGGAAGTGGGTGGGAGAGTTCGAGGCCTTGCGCTTAAGGAGCCCCTTCGCCTCGTGC
TTGAGTTGAGGCCTGGCCTGGGCGCTGGGGCCGCCGCGTGCGAATCTGGTGGCACCTTCGCGCCTGTCTC
GCTGCTTTCGATAAGTCTCTAGCCATTTAAAATTTTTGATGACCTGCTGCGACGCTTTTTTTCTGGCAAG
ATAGTCTTGTAAATGCGGGCCAAGATCTGCACACTGGTATTTCGGTTTTTGGGGCCGCGGGCGGCGACGG
GGCCCGTGCGTCCCAGCGCACATGTTCGGCGAGGCGGGGCCTGCGAGCGCGGCCACCGAGAATCGGACGG
GGGTAGTCTCAAGCTGGCCGGCCTGCTCTGGTGCCTGGCCTCGCGCCGCCGTGTATCGCCCCGCCCTGGG
CGGCAAGGCTGGCCCGGTCGGCACCAGTTGCGTGAGCGGAAAGATGGCCGCTTCCCGGCCCTGCTGCAGG
GAGCTCAAAATGGAGGACGCGGCGCTCGGGAGAGCGGGCGGGTGAGTCACCCACACAAAGGAAAAGGGCC
TTTCCGTCCTCAGCCGTCGCTTCATGTGACTCCACGGAGTACCGGGCGCCGTCCAGGCACCTCGATTAGT
TCTCGAGCTTTTGGAGTACGTCGTCTTTAGGTTGGGGGGAGGGGTTTTATGCGATGGAGTTTCCCCACAC
TGAGTGGGTGGAGACTGAAGTTAGGCCAGCTTGGCACTTGATGTAATTCTCCTTGGAATTTGCCCTTTTT
GAGTTTGGATCTTGGTTCATTCTCAAGCCTCAGACAGTGGTTCAAAGTTTTTTTCTTCCATTTCAGGTGT
CGTGACGTACGGCCACCATGACCGAGTACAAGCCCACGGTGCGCCTCGCCACCCGCGACGACGTCCCCAG
GGCCGTACGCACCCTCGCCGCCGCGTTCGCCGACTACCCCGCCACGCGCCACACCGTCGATCCGGACCGC
CACATCGAGCGGGTCACCGAGCTGCAAGAACTCTTCCTCACGCGCGTCGGGCTCGACATCGGCAAGGTGT
GGGTCGCGGACGACGGCGCCGCCGTGGCGGTCTGGACCACGCCGGAGAGCGTCGAAGCGGGGGCGGTGTT
CGCCGAGATCGGCCCGCGCATGGCCGAGTTGAGCGGTTCCCGGCTGGCCGCGCAGCAACAGATGGAAGGC
CTCCTGGCGCCGCACCGGCCCAAGGAGCCCGCGTGGTTCCTGGCCACCGTCGGAGTCTCGCCCGACCACC
AGGGCAAGGGTCTGGGCAGCGCCGTCGTGCTCCCCGGAGTGGAGGCGGCCGAGCGCGCCGGGGTGCCCGC
CTTCCTGGAGACCTCCGCGCCCCGCAACCTCCCCTTCTACGAGCGGCTCGGCTTCACCGTCACCGCCGAC
GTCGAGGTGCCCGAAGGACCGCGCACCTGGTGCATGACCCGCAAGCCCGGTGCCTGAACGCGTTAAGTCG
ACAATCAACCTCTGGATTACAAAATTTGTGAAAGATTGACTGGTATTCTTAACTATGTTGCTCCTTTTAC
GCTATGTGGATACGCTGCTTTAATGCCTTTGTATCATGCTATTGCTTCCCGTATGGCTTTCATTTTCTCC
TCCTTGTATAAATCCTGGTTGCTGTCTCTTTATGAGGAGTTGTGGCCCGTTGTCAGGCAACGTGGCGTGG
TGTGCACTGTGTTTGCTGACGCAACCCCCACTGGTTGGGGCATTGCCACCACCTGTCAGCTCCTTTCCGG
GACTTTCGCTTTCCCCCTCCCTATTGCCACGGCGGAACTCATCGCCGCCTGCCTTGCCCGCTGCTGGACA
GGGGCTCGGCTGTTGGGCACTGACAATTCCGTGGTGTTGTCGGGGAAATCATCGTCCTTTCCTTGGCTGC
TCGCCTGTGTTGCCACCTGGATTCTGCGCGGGACGTCCTTCTGCTACGTCCCTTCGGCCCTCAATCCAGC
GGACCTTCCTTCCCGCGGCCTGCTGCCGGCTCTGCGGCCTCTTCCGCGTCTTCGCCTTCGCCCTCAGACG
AGTCGGATCTCCCTTTGGGCCGCCTCCCCGCGTCGACTTTAAGACCAATGACTTACAAGGCAGCTGTAGA
TCTTAGCCACTTTTTAAAAGAAAAGGGGGGACTGGAAGGGCTAATTCACTCCCAACGAAGACAAGATCTG
CTTTTTGCTTGTACTGGGTCTCTCTGGTTAGACCAGATCTGAGCCTGGGAGCTCTCTGGCTAACTAGGGA
ACCCACTGCTTAAGCCTCAATAAAGCTTGCCTTGAGTGCTTCAAGTAGTGTGTGCCCGTCTGTTGTGTGA
CTCTGGTAACTAGAGATCCCTCAGACCCTTTTAGTCAGTGTGGAAAATCTCTAGCAGTACGTATAGTAGT
TCATGTCATCTTATTATTCAGTATTTATAACTTGCAAAGAAATGAATATCAGAGAGTGAGAGGAACTTGT
TTATTGCAGCTTATAATGGTTACAAATAAAGCAATAGCATCACAAATTTCACAAATAAAGCATTTTTTTC
ACTGCATTCTAGTTGTGGTTTGTCCAAACTCATCAATGTATCTTATCATGTCTGGCTCTAGCTATCCCGC
CCCTAACTCCGCCCATCCCGCCCCTAACTCCGCCCAGTTCCGCCCATTCTCCGCCCCATGGCTGACTAAT
TTTTTTTATTTATGCAGAGGCCGAGGCCGCCTCGGCCTCTGAGCTATTCCAGAAGTAGTGAGGAGGCTTT
TTTGGAGGCCTAGGGACGTACCCAATTCGCCCTATAGTGAGTCGTATTACGCGCGCTCACTGGCCGTCGT
TTTACAACGTCGTGACTGGGAAAACCCTGGCGTTACCCAACTTAATCGCCTTGCAGCACATCCCCCTTTC
GCCAGCTGGCGTAATAGCGAAGAGGCCCGCACCGATCGCCCTTCCCAACAGTTGCGCAGCCTGAATGGCG
AATGGG
[124 nt withheld, positions 3367-3490]
C
[91 nt withheld, positions 3492-3582]
A
[49 nt withheld, positions 3584-3632]
CCTTTGACGTTGGAGTCCACGTTCTTT
[37 nt withheld, positions 3660-3696]
ACCCTATCTCGGTCTATTCTTTTGATTTATAAGGGATTTTGCCGATTTCGGCCTATTGGTTAAAAAATGA
GCTGATTTAACAAAAATTTAACGCGAATTTTAACAAAATATTAACGCTTACAATTTAGGTGGCACTTTTC
GGGGAAATGTGCGCGGAACCCCTATTTGTTTATTTTTCTAAATACATTCAAATATGTATCCGCTCATGAG
ACAATAACCCTGATAAATGCTTCAATAATATTGAAAAAGGAAGAGTATGAGTATTCAACATTTCCGTGTC
GCCCTTATTCCCTTTTTTGCGGCATTTTGCCTTCCTGTTTTTGCTCACCCAGAAACGCTGGTGAAAGTAA
AAGATGCTGAAGATCAGTTGGGTGCACGAGTGGGTTACATCGAACTGGATCTCAACAGCGGTAAGATCCT
TGAGAGTTTTCGCCCCGAAGAACGTTTTCCAATGATGAGCACTTTTAAAGTTCTGCTATGTGGCGCGGTA
TTATCCCGTATTGACGCCGGGCAAGAGCAACTCGGTCGCCGCATACACTATTCTCAGAATGACTTGGTTG
AGTACTCACCAGTCACAGAAAAGCATCTTACGGATGGCATGACAGTAAGAGAATTATGCAGTGCTGCCAT
AACCATGAGTGATAACACTGCGGCCAACTTACTTCTGACAACGATCGGAGGACCGAAGGAGCTAACCGCT
TTTTTGCACAACATGGGGGATCATGTAACTCGCCTTGATCGTTGGGAACCGGAGCTGAATGAAGCCATAC
CAAACGACGAGCGTGACACCACGATGCCTGTAGCAATGGCAACAACGTTGCGCAAACTATTAACTGGCGA
ACTACTTACTCTAGCTTCCCGGCAACAATTAATAGACTGGATGGAGGCGGATAAAGTTGCAGGACCACTT
CTGCGCTCGGCCCTTCCGGCTGGCTGGTTTATTGCTGATAAATCTGGAGCCGGTGAGCGTGGGTCTCGCG
GTATCATTGCAGCACTGGGGCCAGATGGTAAGCCCTCCCGTATCGTAGTTATCTACACGACGGGGAGTCA
GGCAACTATGGATGAACGAAATAGACAGATCGCTGAGATAGGTGCCTCACTGATTAAGCATTGGTAACTG
TCAGACCAAGTTTACTCATATATACTTTAGATTGATTTAAAACTTCATTTTTAATTTAAAAGGATCTAGG
TGAAGATCCTTTTTGATAATCTCATGACCAAAATCCCTTAACGTGAGTTTTCGTTCCACTGAGCGTCAGA
CCCCGTAGAAAAGATCAAAGGATCTTCTTGAGATCCTTTTTTTCTGCGCGTAATCTGCTGCTTGCAAACA
AAAAAACCACCGCTACCAGCGGTGGTTTGTTTGCCGGATCAAGAGCTACCAACTCTTTTTCCGAAGGTAA
CTGGCTTCAGCAGAGCGCAGATACCAAATACTGTTCTTCTAGTGTAGCCGTAGTTAGGCCACCACTTCAA
GAACTCTGTAGCACCGCCTACATACCTCGCTCTGCTAATCCTGTTACCAGTGGCTGCTGCCAGTGGCGAT
AAGTCGTGTCTTACCGGGTTGGACTCAAGACGATAGTTACCGGATAAGGCGCAGCGGTCGGGCTGAACGG
GGGGTTCGTGCACACAGCCCAGCTTGGAGCGAACGACCTACACCGAACTGAGATACCTACAGCGTGAGCT
ATGAGAAAGCGCCACGCTTCCCGAAGGGAGAAAGGCGGACAGGTATCCGGTAAGCGGCAGGGTCGGAACA
GGAGAGCGCACGAGGGAGCTTCCAGGGGGAAACGCCTGGTATCTTTATAGTCCTGTCGGGTTTCGCCACC
TCTGACTTGAGCGTCGATTTTTGTGATGCTCGTCAGGGGGGCGGAGCCTATGGAAAAACGCCAGCAACGC
GGCCTTTTTACGGTTCCTGGCCTTTTGCTGGCCTTTTGCTCACATGTTCTTTCCTGCGTTATCCCCTGAT
TCTGTGGATAACCGTATTACCGCCTTTGAGTGAGCTGATACCGCTCGCCGCAGCCGAACGACCGAGCGCA
GCGAGTCAGTGAGCGAGGAAGCGGAAGAGCGCCCAATACGCAAACCGCCTCTCCCCGCGCGTTGGCCGAT
TCATTAATGCAGCTGGCACGACAGGTTTCCCGACTGGAAAGCGGGCAGTGAGCGCAACGCAATTAATGTG
AGTTAGCTCACTCATTAGGCACCCCAGGCTTTACACTTTATGCTTCCGGCTCGTATGTTGTGTGGAATTG
TGAGCGGATAACAATTTCACACAGGAAACAGCTATGACCATGATTACGCCAAGCGCGCAATTAACCCTCA
CTAAAGGGAACAAAAGCTGGAGCTGCAAGCTTAATGTAGTCTTATGCAATACTCTTGTAGTCTTGCAACA
TGGTAACGATGAGTTAGCAACATGCCTTACAAGGAGAGAAAAAGCACCGTGCATGCCGATTGGTGGAAGT
AAGGTGGTACGATCGTGCCTTATTAGGAAGGCAACAGACGGGTCTGACATGGATTGGACGAACCACTGAA
TTGCCGCATTGCAGAGATATTGTATTTAAGTGCCTAGCTCGATACATAAACGGGTCTCTCTGGTTAGACC
AGATCTGAGCCTGGGAGCTCTCTGGCTAACTAGGGAACCCACTGCTTAAGCCTCAATAAAGCTTGCCTTG
AGTGCTTCAAGTAGTGTGTGCCCGTCTGTTGTGTGACTCTGGTAACTAGAGATCCCTCAGACCCTTTTAG
TCAGTGTGGAAAATCTCTAGCAGTGGCGCCCGAACAGGGACTTGAAAGCGAAAGGGAAACCAGAGGAGCT
CTCTCGACGCAGGACTCGGCTTGCTGAAGCGCGCACGGCAAGAGGCGAGGGGCGGCGACTGGTGAGTACG
CCAAAAATTTTGACTAGCGGAGGCTAGAAGGAGAGAGATGGGTGCGAGAGCGTCAGTATTAAGCGGGGGA
GAATTAGATCGCGATGGGAAAAAATTCGGTTAAGGCCAGGGGGAAAGAAAAAATATAAATTAAAACATAT
AGTATGGGCAAGCAGGGAGCTAGAACGATTCGCAGTTAATCCTGGCCTGTTAGAAACATCAGAAGGCTGT
AGACAAATACTGGGACAGCTACAACCATCCCTTCAGACAGGATCAGAAGAACTTAGATCATTATATAATA
CAGTAGCAACCCTCTATTGTGTGCATCAAAGGATAGAGATAAAAGACACCAAGGAAGCTTTAGACAAGAT
AGAGGAAGAGCAAAACAAAAGTAAGACCACCGCACAGCAAGCGGCCGCTGATCTTCAGACCTGGAGGAGG
AGATATGAGGGACAATTGGAGAAGTGAATTATATAAATATAAAGTAGTAAAAATTGAACCATTAGGAGTA
GCACCCACCAAGGCAAAGAGAAGAGTGGTGCAGAGAGAAAAAAGAGCAGTGGGAATAGGAGCTTTGTTCC
TTGGGTTCTTGGGAGCAGCAGGAAGCACTATGGGCGCAGCGTCAATGACGCTGACGGTACAGGCCAGACA
ATTATTGTCTGGTATAGTGCAGCAGCAGAACAATTTGCTGAGGGCTATTGAGGCGCAACAGCATCTGTTG
CAACTCACAGTCTGGGGCATCAAGCAGCTCCAGGCAAGAATCCTGGCTGTGGAAAGATACCTAAAGGATC
AACAGCTCCTGGGGATTTGGGGTTGCTCTGGAAAACTCATTTGCACCACTGCTGTGCCTTGGAATGCTAG
TTGGAGTAATAAATCTCTGGAACAGATTTGGAATCACACGACCTGGATGGAGTGGGACAGAGAAATTAAC
AATTACACAAGCTTAATACACTCCTTAATTGAAGAATCGCAAAACCAGCAAGAAAAGAATGAACAAGAAT
TATTGGAATTAGATAAATGGGCAAGTTTGTGGAATTGGTTTAACATAACAAATTGGCTGTGGTATATAAA
ATTATTCATAATGATAGTAGGAGGCTTGGTAGGTTTAAGAATAGTTTTTGCTGTACTTTCTATAGTGAAT
AGAGTTAGGCAGGGATATTCACCATTATCGTTTCAGACCCACCTCCCAACCCCGAGGGGACCCAGAGAGG
GCCTATTTCCCATGATTCCTTCATATTTGCATATACGATACAAGGCTGTTAGAGAGATAATTAGAATTAA
TTTGACTGTAAACACAAAGATATTAGTACAAAATACGTGACGTAGAAAGTAATAATTTCTTGGGTAGTTT
GCAGTTTTAAAATTATGTTTTAAAATGGACTATCATATGCTTACCGTAACTTGAAAGTATTTCGATTTCT
TGGCTTTATATATCTTGTGGAAAGGACGAAACACCGTCTTCATAAAACTTCACCTGGTTTTAGAGCTAGA
AATAGCAAGTTAAAATAAGGCTAGTCCGTTATCAACTTGAAAAAGTGGCACCGAGTCGGTGCTTTTTTAA
GCTTGGCGTAACTAGATCTTGAGACAAATGGCAGTATTCATCCACAATTTTAAAAGAAAAGGGGGGATTG
GGGGGTACAGTGCAGGGGAAAGAATAGTAGACATAATAGCAACAGACATACAAACTAAAGAATTACAAAA
ACAAATTACAAAAATTCAAAATTTTCGGGTTTATTACAGGGACAGCAGAGATCCACTTTGGCGCCGGCTC
GAGGGGG
Features (pLannotate 1.2.2; 29 found; start..end, strand, type, name):
     14..80      +  CDS            small t antigen (fragment): SV40 (simian virus 40) small t antigen
    106..317     +  promoter       EF-1α core promoter: core promoter for human elongation factor EF-1α
    318..1256    +  intron         EF-1α intron A: intron upstream of the start codon of human EF-1α
   1278..1877    +  CDS            PuroR (fragment): puromycin N-acetyltransferase; pac from Streptomyces; confers resistance to puromycin
   1893..2481    +  misc_feature   WPRE: woodchuck hepatitis virus posttranscriptional regulatory element
   2532..2551    +  misc_feature   cPPT/CTS (fragment): central polypurine tract and central termination sequence of HIV-1
   2553..2786    +  LTR            3' LTR (ΔU3): self-inactivating 3' long terminal repeat (LTR) from HIV-1
   2864..2985    +  polyA_signal   SV40 poly(A) signal: SV40 polyadenylation signal
   3025..3160    +  rep_origin     SV40 ori: SV40 origin of replication
   3181..3199    -  promoter       T7 promoter: promoter for bacteriophage T7 RNA polymerase
   3207..3362    +  CDS            lacZα (fragment): LacZα fragment of β-galactosidase; lacZ fragment
   3367..3795    +  rep_origin     f1 ori (sequence partly withheld): f1 bacteriophage origin of replication; arrow indicates direction of (+) strand synthesis
   3848..3952    +  promoter       AmpR promoter: bla
   3953..4813    +  CDS            AmpR: β-lactamase; bla; confers resistance to ampicillin, carbenicillin, and related antibiotics
   4984..5572    +  rep_origin     ori: high-copy-number ColE1/pMB1/pBR322/pUC origin of replication
   5755..5847    +  CDS            lacI (fragment): lac repressor; lacI; The lac repressor binds to the lac operator to inhibit transcription in E. coli. This inhibition can be relieved by adding lactose or isopropyl-β-D-thiogalactopyranoside (IPTG).
   5860..5881    +  protein_bind   CAP binding site: CAP binding activates transcription in the presence of cAMP. E. coli catabolite activator protein
   5896..5926    +  promoter       lac promoter: promoter for the E. coli lac operon
   5934..5950    +  protein_bind   lac operator: The lac repressor binds to the lac operator to inhibit transcription in E. coli. This inhibition can be relieved by adding lactose or isopropyl-β-D-thiogalactopyranoside (IPTG). lac repressor encoded by lacI
   5995..6013    +  promoter       T3 promoter: promoter for bacteriophage T3 RNA polymerase
   6041..6267    +  promoter       RSV promoter: Rous sarcoma virus enhancer/promoter
   6268..6448    +  LTR            5' LTR (truncated): truncated 5' long terminal repeat (LTR) from HIV-1
   6495..6620    +  misc_feature   HIV-1 Ψ: packaging signal of human immunodeficiency virus type 1
   6604..6967    +  CDS            HIV-1 gag (fragment): gag protein from human immunodeficiency virus 1; gag
   7113..7346    +  misc_feature   RRE: The Rev response element (RRE) of HIV-1 allows for Rev-dependent mRNA export from the nucleus to the cytoplasm.
   7723..7749    +  CDS            Rev (fragment): human immunodeficiency virus 1 (HIV-1) Rev protein; rev; enhances nuclear export of unspliced and incompletely spliced viral mRNAs
   7753..7993    +  promoter       U6 promoter: RNA polymerase III promoter for human U6 snRNA
   8023..8098    +  misc_RNA       gRNA scaffold: guide RNA scaffold for the Streptococcus pyogenes CRISPR/Cas9 system
   8154..8271    +  misc_feature   cPPT/CTS: central polypurine tract and central termination sequence of HIV-1
