[The description below was written by a language model from this plasmid's Addgene catalogue record and pLannotate feature annotations shown in this document.]
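Description:
ADRBK2 gRNA (BRDN0001146920) is a third-generation lentiviral guide RNA plasmid built on the lentiGuide-Puro backbone and designed to direct Streptococcus pyogenes Cas9 to the human ADRBK2 gene, a member of a human kinome gRNA collection. It is maintained in E. coli as a high-copy plasmid through a ColE1/pUC-type origin with ampicillin resistance (β-lactamase). The bacterial backbone also carries an f1 origin, an SV40 origin and poly(A) signal, and remnants of a lac/T7/T3 cloning region.

The lentiviral transfer cassette begins with an RSV promoter fused to a truncated HIV-1 5' LTR, which makes genomic RNA production in packaging cells independent of Tat. This is followed by the Ψ packaging signal with a partial gag sequence and the Rev response element for Rev-dependent nuclear export. Downstream, a human U6 RNA polymerase III promoter drives the 20-nucleotide ADRBK2-targeting spacer joined to the SpCas9 gRNA scaffold, followed by a cPPT/CTS element that aids nuclear import of the provirus. A second unit uses the EF-1α core promoter with its intron A to express puromycin N-acetyltransferase, allowing puromycin selection of transduced mammalian cells. A WPRE enhances transcript expression, and a ΔU3 self-inactivating 3' LTR closes the cassette.

The plasmid does not encode Cas9, so it is intended for use alongside a separate Cas9 lentiviral vector or in cells that already express Cas9. In that setting it is typically used for knockout of ADRBK2, with stable integration and puromycin selection of guide-expressing cells.
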