Addgene plasmid #77944: ADRBK2 gRNA (BRDN0001146920)
Purpose: 3rd generation lentiviral gRNA plasmid targeting human ADRBK2
Depositing lab: John Doench & David Root. Depositing organization: Broad Institute. Publication: Optimized sgRNA design to maximize activity and minimize off-target effects of CRISPR-Cas9. Doench JG, Fusi N, Sullender M, Hegde M, Vaimberg EW, Donovan KF, Smith I, Tothova Z, Wilen C, Orchard R, Virgin HW, Listgarten J, Root DE. Nat Biotechnol. 2016 Jan 18. doi: 10.1038/nbt.3437. PubMed 26780180.
Backbone
  Vector backbone: lentiGuide-Puro
  Backbone manufacturer: Zhang Lab (Addgene plasmid # 52963)
  Vector type: Mammalian Expression, Lentiviral, CRISPR
  Selectable markers: Puromycin
Growth in bacteria
  Bacterial resistance: Ampicillin, 100 μg/mL
  Growth temperature: 37°C
  Growth strain: DH5alpha
  Copy number: High Copy
Gene/Insert
  Gene/Insert name: ADRBK2 (alt names: ADRBK2; NM_005160.3)
  gRNA/shRNA sequence: TCTTCATAAAACTTCACCTG
  Species: H. sapiens (human)
  Promoter: hU6
  Cloning method: Unknown
  Sequencing primers: 5′ U6-F; 3′ pS2-R
Terms and licenses: Academic/Nonprofit Terms; Industry Terms: Not Available to Industry
Depositor comments: The gRNA was designed to target the following Genbank reference sequence(s): NM_005160.3. Note that this plasmid does NOT contain Cas9. It should be used in conjunction with lentiCas9-Blast (Addgene #52962) or otherwise with cell lines already expressing Cas9. Browse the full kinome gRNA library at http://www.addgene.org/pooled-library/broadgpp-human-kinome/ or visit http://www.broadinstitute.org/rnai/public/ for detailed protocols and information.
How to cite: ADRBK2 gRNA (BRDN0001146920) was a gift from John Doench & David Root (Addgene plasmid # 77944 ; http://n2t.net/addgene:77944 ; RRID:Addgene_77944)
