>Addgene plasmid #77944 | ADRBK2 gRNA (BRDN0001146920) | depositor partial sequence | sequence record 145404 | Target Sequence
TCTTCATAAAACTTCACCTG
