>Addgene plasmid #77944 | ADRBK2 gRNA (BRDN0001146920) | addgene partial sequence | sequence record 188701 | hU6-F
TACGTGACGTAGAAAGTAATAATTTCTTGGGTAGTTTGCAGTTTTAAAATTATGTTTTAAAATGGACTAT
CATATGCTTACCGTAACTTGAAAGTATTTCGATTTCTTGGCTTTATATATCTTGTGGAAAGGACGAAACA
CCGTCTTCATAAAACTTCACCTGGTTTTAGAGCTAGAAATAGCAAGTTAAAATAAGGCTAGTCCGTTATC
AACTTGAAAAAGTGGCACCGAGTCGGTGCTTTTTTAAGCTTGGCGTAACTAGATCTTGAGACAAATGGCA
GTATTCATCCACAATTTTAAAAGAAAAGGGGGGATTGGGGGGTACAGTGCAGGGGAAAGAATAGTAGACA
TAATAGCAACAGACATACAAACTAAAGAATTACAAAAACAAATTACAAAAATTCAAAATTTTCGGGTTTA
TTACAGGGACAGCAGAGATCCACTTTGGCGCCGGCTCGAGGGGGCCCGGGTGCAAAGATGGATAAAGTTT
TAAACAGAGAGGAATCTTTGCAGCTAATGGACCTTCTAGGTCTTGAAAGGAGTGGGAATTGGCTCCGGTG
CCCGTCAGTG
